Addgene plasmid #131336: HoxD del control ds
Purpose: gRNA to delete control region near HoxD. Use with HoxD del control us
Depositing lab: Danny Reinberg. Depositing organization: NYU Grossman School of Medicine. Publication: Capturing the Onset of PRC2-Mediated Repressive Domain Formation. Oksuz O, Narendra V, Lee CH, Descostes N, LeRoy G, Raviram R, Blumenberg L, Karch K, Rocha PP, Garcia BA, Skok JA, Reinberg D. Mol Cell. 2018 Jun 21;70(6):1149-1162.e5. doi: 10.1016/j.molcel.2018.05.023. PubMed 29932905.
Backbone
  Vector backbone: pSpCas9(BB)-2A-GFP (PX458)
  Backbone manufacturer: Feng Zhang (Addgene plasmid # 48138)
  Backbone size w/o insert (bp): 9300
  Total vector size (bp): 9320
  Vector type: Mammalian Expression, CRISPR
Growth in bacteria
  Bacterial resistance: Ampicillin, 100 μg/mL
  Growth temperature: 37°C
  Growth strain: DH5alpha
  Copy number: High Copy
Gene/Insert
  Gene/Insert name: CTRL-gRNA-C-del
  Species: M. musculus (mouse)
  Insert size (bp): 20
  Cloning method: Restriction Enzyme; 5′ cloning site BbsI (destroyed during cloning) (destroyed during cloning); 3′ cloning site BbsI (destroyed during cloning) (destroyed during cloning)
  Sequencing primers: 5′ TTTATGGCGAGGCGGCGG
Terms and licenses: Academic/Nonprofit Terms; Industry Terms: Not Available to Industry
How to cite: HoxD del control ds was a gift from Danny Reinberg (Addgene plasmid # 131336 ; http://n2t.net/addgene:131336 ; RRID:Addgene_131336)
