[The description below was written by a language model from this plasmid's Addgene catalogue record.]
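Description:
HoxD del control ds is a mammalian-expression CRISPR plasmid built on the pSpCas9(BB)-2A-GFP (PX458) backbone, an all-in-one vector that delivers both a single guide RNA and Streptococcus pyogenes Cas9 from the same plasmid. The total construct is about 9.3 kb, is maintained at high copy number in E. coli, and is selected with ampicillin. No feature table accompanies the record, so individual elements are not itemised. As generally known for PX458, the guide is transcribed from a U6 RNA polymerase III promoter upstream of the sgRNA scaffold, and Cas9 is joined through a 2A self-cleaving peptide to GFP, so that transfected cells expressing the nuclease can be identified or sorted by fluorescence.

The insert, named CTRL-gRNA-C-del, is a 20 bp spacer targeting the mouse genome. It was cloned into the backbone's paired BbsI sites, which are destroyed in the process, as is usual for oligonucleotide-based guide cloning in this vector family. According to the record, the guide is intended for deleting a control region near the HoxD cluster and is designed to be used with a companion plasmid, HoxD del control us. The "ds" and "us" names suggest downstream and upstream cut sites flanking the segment to be removed, with co-delivery of the two producing double-strand breaks whose rejoining excises the intervening DNA. The exact genomic coordinates of the target are not stated. The associated publication concerns the onset of PRC2-mediated repressive domain formation, which suggests that this deletion serves as a control for deletions made at the HoxD locus in that study.
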