>Addgene plasmid #131336 | HoxD del control ds | depositor partial sequence | sequence record 252133 | gRNA sequence
GCTAATTTAGAACAGCGCCT
