>Addgene plasmid #131336 | HoxD del control ds | addgene partial sequence | sequence record 273960 | Addgene NGS Result
TKTTKRTKTTKTTTKTWATTTTTKKGGGGGGGGGGGGGGGGGGGGGGGGGGGGGGGGGCGCGCGCSRGGG
GGGGCGGGGCGGGGCGAGGGGCGGGGCGGGGCGAGGCGGAGAGGTGCGGCGGCAGCCAATCAGAGCGGCG
CGCTCCGAAAGTTTCCTTTTATGGCGAGGCGGCGGCGGCGGCGGCCCTATAAAAAGCGAAGCGCGCGGCG
GGCGGGAGTCGCTGCGCGCTGCCTTCGCCCCGTGCCCCGCTCCGCCGCCGCCTCGCGCCGCCCGCCCCGG
CTCTGACTGACCGCGTTACTCCCACAGGTGAGCGGGCGGGACGGCCCTTCTCCTCCGGGCTGTAATTAGC
TGAGCAAGAGGTAAGGGTTTAAGGGATGGTTGGTTGGTGGGGTATTAATGTTTAATTACCTGGAGCACCT
GCCTGAAATCACTTTTTTTCAGGTTGGACCGGTGCCACCATGGACTATAAGGACCACGACGGAGACTACA
AGGATCATGATATTGATTACAAAGACGATGACGATAAGATGGCCCCAAAGAAGAAGCGGAAGGTCGGTAT
CCACGGAGTCCCAGCAGCCGACAAGAAGTACAGCATCGGCCTGGACATCGGCACCAACTCTGTGGGCTGG
GCCGTGATCACCGACGAGTACAAGGTGCCCAGCAAGAAATTCAAGGTGCTGGGCAACACCGACCGGCACA
GCATCAAGAAGAACCTGATCGGAGCCCTGCTGTTCGACAGCGGCGAAACAGCCGAGGCCACCCGGCTGAA
GAGAACCGCCAGAAGAAGATACACCAGACGGAAGAACCGGATCTGCTATCTGCAAGAGATCTTCAGCAAC
GAGATGGCCAAGGTGGACGACAGCTTCTTCCACAGACTGGAAGAGTCCTTCCTGGTGGAAGAGGATAAGA
AGCACGAGCGGCACCCCATCTTCGGCAACATCGTGGACGAGGTGGCCTACCACGAGAAGTACCCCACCAT
CTACCACCTGAGAAAGAAACTGGTGGACAGCACCGACAAGGCCGACCTGCGGCTGATCTATCTGGCCCTG
GCCCACATGATCAAGTTCCGGGGCCACTTCCTGATCGAGGGCGACCTGAACCCCGACAACAGCGACGTGG
ACAAGCTGTTCATCCAGCTGGTGCAGACCTACAACCAGCTGTTCGAGGAAAACCCCATCAACGCCAGCGG
CGTGGACGCCAAGGCCATCCTGTCTGCCAGACTGAGCAAGAGCAGACGGCTGGAAAATCTGATCGCCCAG
CTGCCCGGCGAGAAGAAGAATGGCCTGTTCGGAAACCTGATTGCCCTGAGCCTGGGCCTGACCCCCAACT
TCAAGAGCAACTTCGACCTGGCCGAGGATGCCAAACTGCAGCTGAGCAAGGACACCTACGACGACGACCT
GGACAACCTGCTGGCCCAGATCGGCGACCAGTACGCCGACCTGTTTCTGGCCGCCAAGAACCTGTCCGAC
GCCATCCTGCTGAGCGACATCCTGAGAGTGAACACCGAGATCACCAAGGCCCCCCTGAGCGCCTCTATGA
TCAAGAGATACGACGAGCACCACCAGGACCTGACCCTGCTGAAAGCTCTCGTGCGGCAGCAGCTGCCTGA
GAAGTACAAAGAGATTTTCTTCGACCAGAGCAAGAACGGCTACGCCGGCTACATTGACGGCGGAGCCAGC
CAGGAAGAGTTCTACAAGTTCATCAAGCCCATCCTGGAAAAGATGGACGGCACCGAGGAACTGCTCGTGA
AGCTGAACAGAGAGGACCTGCTGCGGAAGCAGCGGACCTTCGACAACGGCAGCATCCCCCACCAGATCCA
CCTGGGAGAGCTGCACGCCATTCTGCGGCGGCAGGAAGATTTTTACCCATTCCTGAAGGACAACCGGGAA
AAGATCGAGAAGATCCTGACCTTCCGCATCCCCTACTACGTGGGCCCTCTGGCCAGGGGAAACAGCAGAT
TCGCCTGGATGACCAGAAAGAGCGAGGAAACCATCACCCCCTGGAACTTCGAGGAAGTGGTGGACAAGGG
CGCTTCCGCCCAGAGCTTCATCGAGCGGATGACCAACTTCGATAAGAACCTGCCCAACGAGAAGGTGCTG
CCCAAGCACAGCCTGCTGTACGAGTACTTCACCGTGTATAACGAGCTGACCAAAGTGAAATACGTGACCG
AGGGAATGAGAAAGCCCGCCTTCCTGAGCGGCGAGCAGAAAAAGGCCATCGTGGACCTGCTGTTCAAGAC
CAACCGGAAAGTGACCGTGAAGCAGCTGAAAGAGGACTACTTCAAGAAAATCGAGTGCTTCGACTCCGTG
GAAATCTCCGGCGTGGAAGATCGGTTCAACGCCTCCCTGGGCACATACCACGATCTGCTGAAAATTATCA
AGGACAAGGACTTCCTGGACAATGAGGAAAACGAGGACATTCTGGAAGATATCGTGCTGACCCTGACACT
GTTTGAGGACAGAGAGATGATCGAGGAACGGCTGAAAACCTATGCCCACCTGTTCGACGACAAAGTGATG
AAGCAGCTGAAGCGGCGGAGATACACCGGCTGGGGCAGGCTGAGCCGGAAGCTGATCAACGGCATCCGGG
ACAAGCAGTCCGGCAAGACAATCCTGGATTTCCTGAAGTCCGACGGCTTCGCCAACAGAAACTTCATGCA
GCTGATCCACGACGACAGCCTGACCTTTAAAGAGGACATCCAGAAAGCCCAGGTGTCCGGCCAGGGCGAT
AGCCTGCACGAGCACATTGCCAATCTGGCCGGCAGCCCCGCCATTAAGAAGGGCATCCTGCAGACAGTGA
AGGTGGTGGACGAGCTCGTGAAAGTGATGGGCCGGCACAAGCCCGAGAACATCGTGATCGAAATGGCCAG
AGAGAACCAGACCACCCAGAAGGGACAGAAGAACAGCCGCGAGAGAATGAAGCGGATCGAAGAGGGCATC
AAAGAGCTGGGCAGCCAGATCCTGAAAGAACACCCCGTGGAAAACACCCAGCTGCAGAACGAGAAGCTGT
ACCTGTACTACCTGCAGAATGGGCGGGATATGTACGTGGACCAGGAACTGGACATCAACCGGCTGTCCGA
CTACGATGTGGACCATATCGTGCCTCAGAGCTTTCTGAAGGACGACTCCATCGACAACAAGGTGCTGACC
AGAAGCGACAAGAACCGGGGCAAGAGCGACAACGTGCCCTCCGAAGAGGTCGTGAAGAAGATGAAGAACT
ACTGGCGGCAGCTGCTGAACGCCAAGCTGATTACCCAGAGAAAGTTCGACAATCTGACCAAGGCCGAGAG
AGGCGGCCTGAGCGAACTGGATAAGGCCGGCTTCATCAAGAGACAGCTGGTGGAAACCCGGCAGATCACA
AAGCACGTGGCACAGATCCTGGACTCCCGGATGAACACTAAGTACGACGAGAATGACAAGCTGATCCGGG
AAGTGAAAGTGATCACCCTGAAGTCCAAGCTGGTGTCCGATTTCCGGAAGGATTTCCAGTTTTACAAAGT
GCGCGAGATCAACAACTACCACCACGCCCACGACGCCTACCTGAACGCCGTCGTGGGAACCGCCCTGATC
AAAAAGTACCCTAAGCTGGAAAGCGAGTTCGTGTACGGCGACTACAAGGTGTACGACGTGCGGAAGATGA
TCGCCAAGAGCGAGCAGGAAATCGGCAAGGCTACCGCCAAGTACTTCTTCTACAGCAACATCATGAACTT
TTTCAAGACCGAGATTACCCTGGCCAACGGCGAGATCCGGAAGCGGCCTCTGATCGAGACAAACGGCGAA
ACCGGGGAGATCGTGTGGGATAAGGGCCGGGATTTTGCCACCGTGCGGAAAGTGCTGAGCATGCCCCAAG
TGAATATCGTGAAAAAGACCGAGGTGCAGACAGGCGGCTTCAGCAAAGAGTCTATCCTGCCCAAGAGGAA
CAGCGATAAGCTGATCGCCAGAAAGAAGGACTGGGACCCTAAGAAGTACGGCGGCTTCGACAGCCCCACC
GTGGCCTATTCTGTGCTGGTGGTGGCCAAAGTGGAAAAGGGCAAGTCCAAGAAACTGAAGAGTGTGAAAG
AGCTGCTGGGGATCACCATCATGGAAAGAAGCAGCTTCGAGAAGAATCCCATCGACTTTCTGGAAGCCAA
GGGCTACAAAGAAGTGAAAAAGGACCTGATCATCAAGCTGCCTAAGTACTCCCTGTTCGAGCTGGAAAAC
GGCCGGAAGAGAATGCTGGCCTCTGCCGGCGAACTGCAGAAGGGAAACGAACTGGCCCTGCCCTCCAAAT
ATGTGAACTTCCTGTACCTGGCCAGCCACTATGAGAAGCTGAAGGGCTCCCCCGAGGATAATGAGCAGAA
ACAGCTGTTTGTGGAACAGCACAAGCACTACCTGGACGAGATCATCGAGCAGATCAGCGAGTTCTCCAAG
AGAGTGATCCTGGCCGACGCTAATCTGGACAAAGTGCTGTCCGCCTACAACAAGCACCGGGATAAGCCCA
TCAGAGAGCAGGCCGAGAATATCATCCACCTGTTTACCCTGACCAATCTGGGAGCCCCTGCCGCCTTCAA
GTACTTTGACACCACCATCGACCGGAAGAGGTACACCAGCACCAAAGAGGTGCTGGACGCCACCCTGATC
CACCAGAGCATCACCGGCCTGTACGAGACACGGATCGACCTGTCTCAGCTGGGAGGCGACAAAAGGCCGG
CGGCCACGAAAAAGGCCGGCCAGGCAAAAAAGAAAAAGGAATTCGGCAGTGGAGAGGGCAGAGGAAGTCT
GCTAACATGCGGTGACGTCGAGGAGAATCCTGGCCCAGTGAGCAAGGGCGAGGAGCTGTTCACCGGGGTG
GTGCCCATCCTGGTCGAGCTGGACGGCGACGTAAACGGCCACAAGTTCAGCGTGTCCGGCGAGGGCGAGG
GCGATGCCACCTACGGCAAGCTGACCCTGAAGTTCATCTGCACCACCGGCAAGCTGCCCGTGCCCTGGCC
CACCCTCGTGACCACCCTGACCTACGGCGTGCAGTGCTTCAGCCGCTACCCCGACCACATGAAGCAGCAC
GACTTCTTCAAGTCCGCCATGCCCGAAGGCTACGTCCAGGAGCGCACCATCTTCTTCAAGGACGACGGCA
ACTACAAGACCCGCGCCGAGGTGAAGTTCGAGGGCGACACCCTGGTGAACCGCATCGAGCTGAAGGGCAT
CGACTTCAAGGAGGACGGCAACATCCTGGGGCACAAGCTGGAGTACAACTACAACAGCCACAACGTCTAT
ATCATGGCCGACAAGCAGAAGAACGGCATCAAGGTGAACTTCAAGATCCGCCACAACATCGAGGACGGCA
GCGTGCAGCTCGCCGACCACTACCAGCAGAACACCCCCATCGGCGACGGCCCCGTGCTGCTGCCCGACAA
CCACTACCTGAGCACCCAGTCCGCCCTGAGCAAAGACCCCAACGAGAAGCGCGATCACATGGTCCTGCTG
GAGTTCGTGACCGCCGCCGGGATCACTCTCGGCATGGACGAGCTGTACAAGGAATTCTAACTAGAGCTCG
CTGATCAGCCTCGACTGTGCCTTCTAGTTGCCAGCCATCTGTTGTTTGCCCCTCCCCCGTGCCTTCCTTG
ACCCTGGAAGGTGCCACTCCCACTGTCCTTTCCTAATAAAATGAGGAAATTGCATCGCATTGTCTGAGTA
GGTGTCATTCTATTCTGGGGGGTGGGGTGGGGCAGGACAGCAAGGGGGAGGATTGGGAAGAGAATAGCAG
GCATGCTGGGGAGCGGCCGCAGGAACCCCTAGTGATGGAGTTGGCCACTCCCTCTCTGCGCGCTCGCTCG
CTCACTGAGGCCGGGCGACCAAAGGTCGCCCGACGCCCGGGCTTTGCCCGGGCGGCCTCAGTGAGCGAGC
GAGCGCGCAGCTGCCTGCAGGGGCGCCTGATGCGGTATTTTCTCCTTACGCATCTGTGCGGTATTTCACA
CCGCATA
[95 nt withheld, positions 5958-6052]
T
[46 nt withheld, positions 6054-6099]
C
[141 nt withheld, positions 6101-6241]
CCTTTGACGTTGGAGTCCACGTTCTTT
[37 nt withheld, positions 6269-6305]
ACTCTATCTCGGGCTATTCTTTTGATTTATAAGGGATTTTGCCGATTTCGGTCTATTGGTTAAAAAATGA
GCTGATTTAACAAAAATTTAACGCGAATTTTAACAAAATATTAACGTTTACAATTTTATGGTGCACTCTC
AGTACAATCTGCTCTGATGCCGCATAGTTAAGCCAGCCCCGACACCCGCCAACACCCGCTGACGCGCCCT
GACGGGCTTGTCTGCTCCCGGCATCCGCTTACAGACAAGCTGTGACCGTCTCCGGGAGCTGCATGTGTCA
GAGGTTTTCACCGTCATCACCGAAACGCGCGAGACGAAAGGGCCTCGTGATACGCCTATTTTTATAGGTT
AATGTCATGATAATAATGGTTTCTTAGACGTCAGGTGGCACTTTTCGGGGAAATGTGCGCGGAACCCCTA
TTTGTTTATTTTTCTAAATACATTCAAATATGTATCCGCTCATGAGACAATAACCCTGATAAATGCTTCA
ATAATATTGAAAAAGGAAGAGTATGAGTATTCAACATTTCCGTGTCGCCCTTATTCCCTTTTTTGCGGCA
TTTTGCCTTCCTGTTTTTGCTCACCCAGAAACGCTGGTGAAAGTAAAAGATGCTGAAGATCAGTTGGGTG
CACGAGTGGGTTACATCGAACTGGATCTCAACAGCGGTAAGATCCTTGAGAGTTTTCGCCCCGAAGAACG
TTTTCCAATGATGAGCACTTTTAAAGTTCTGCTATGTGGCGCGGTATTATCCCGTATTGACGCCGGGCAA
GAGCAACTCGGTCGCCGCATACACTATTCTCAGAATGACTTGGTTGAGTACTCACCAGTCACAGAAAAGC
ATCTTACGGATGGCATGACAGTAAGAGAATTATGCAGTGCTGCCATAACCATGAGTGATAACACTGCGGC
CAACTTACTTCTGACAACGATCGGAGGACCGAAGGAGCTAACCGCTTTTTTGCACAACATGGGGGATCAT
GTAACTCGCCTTGATCGTTGGGAACCGGAGCTGAATGAAGCCATACCAAACGACGAGCGTGACACCACGA
TGCCTGTAGCAATGGCAACAACGTTGCGCAAACTATTAACTGGCGAACTACTTACTCTAGCTTCCCGGCA
ACAATTAATAGACTGGATGGAGGCGGATAAAGTTGCAGGACCACTTCTGCGCTCGGCCCTTCCGGCTGGC
TGGTTTATTGCTGATAAATCTGGAGCCGGTGAGCGTGGAAGCCGCGGTATCATTGCAGCACTGGGGCCAG
ATGGTAAGCCCTCCCGTATCGTAGTTATCTACACGACGGGGAGTCAGGCAACTATGGATGAACGAAATAG
ACAGATCGCTGAGATAGGTGCCTCACTGATTAAGCATTGGTAACTGTCAGACCAAGTTTACTCATATATA
CTTTAGATTGATTTAAAACTTCATTTTTAATTTAAAAGGATCTAGGTGAAGATCCTTTTTGATAATCTCA
TGACCAAAATCCCTTAACGTGAGTTTTCGTTCCACTGAGCGTCAGACCCCGTAGAAAAGATCAAAGGATC
TTCTTGAGATCCTTTTTTTCTGCGCGTAATCTGCTGCTTGCAAACAAAAAAACCACCGCTACCAGCGGTG
GTTTGTTTGCCGGATCAAGAGCTACCAACTCTTTTTCCGAAGGTAACTGGCTTCAGCAGAGCGCAGATAC
CAAATACTGTTCTTCTAGTGTAGCCGTAGTTAGGCCACCACTTCAAGAACTCTGTAGCACCGCCTACATA
CCTCGCTCTGCTAATCCTGTTACCAGTGGCTGCTGCCAGTGGCGATAAGTCGTGTCTTACCGGGTTGGAC
TCAAGACGATAGTTACCGGATAAGGCGCAGCGGTCGGGCTGAACGGGGGGTTCGTGCACACAGCCCAGCT
TGGAGCGAACGACCTACACCGAACTGAGATACCTACAGCGTGAGCTATGAGAAAGCGCCACGCTTCCCGA
AGGGAGAAAGGCGGACAGGTATCCGGTAAGCGGCAGGGTCGGAACAGGAGAGCGCACGAGGGAGCTTCCA
GGGGGAAACGCCTGGTATCTTTATAGTCCTGTCGGGTTTCGCCACCTCTGACTTGAGCGTCGATTTTTGT
GATGCTCGTCAGGGGGGCGGAGCCTATGGAAAAACGCCAGCAACGCGGCCTTTTTACGGTTCCTGGCCTT
TTGCTGGCCTTTTGCTCACATGTGAGGGCCTATTTCCCATGATTCCTTCATATTTGCATATACGATACAA
GGCTGTTAGAGAGATAATTGGAATTAATTTGACTGTAAACACAAAGATATTAGTACAAAATACGTGACGT
AGAAAGTAATAATTTCTTGGGTAGTTTGCAGTTTTAAAATTATGTTTTAAAATGGACTATCATATGCTTA
CCGTAACTTGAAAGTATTTCGATTTCTTGGCTTTATATATCTTGTGGAAAGGACGAAACACCGGCTAATT
TAGAACAGCGCCTGTTTTAGAGCTAGAAATAGCAAGTTAAAATAAGGCTAGTCCGTTATCAACTTGAAAA
AGTGGCACCGAGTCGGTGCTTTTTTGTTTTAGAGCTAGAAATAGCAAGTTAAAATAAGGCTAGTCCGTTT
TTAGCGCGTGCGCCAATTCTGCAGACAAATGGCTCTAGAGGTACCCGTTACATAACTTACGGTAAATGGC
CCGCCTGGCTGACCGCCCAACGACCCCCGCCCATTGACGTCAATAGTAACGCCAATAGGGACTTTCCATT
GACGTCAATGGGTGGAGTATTTACGGTAAACTGCCCACTTGGCAGTACATCAAGTGTATCATATGCCAAG
TACGCCCCCTATTGACGTCAATGACGGTAAATGGCCCGCCTGGCATTGTGCCCAGTACATGACCTTATGG
GACTTTCCTACTTGGCAGTACATCTACGTATTAGTCATCGCTATTACCATGGTCGAGGTGAGCCCCACGT
TCTGCTTCACTCTCCCCATCTCCCCCCCCTCCCCACCCCCAATTTTGTATTTATTTATTTTTTAATTATT
TTGTGCAGCGATGGGGGCGGGGGGGGGGGGGGGNGCGCGCCMGGSRNGGGGCGGGGSGGGGGGGGGGGGG
GGGGGGGGGGGGGGGGGGGGGGGGGGGGGGGGGGGGGGGGNNNNNNNNNNNNNNNNNNNNNNNNNNNNNN
NNNNNNNNNNNNNNNNNNNNNNNNNNNNNGGGGGGGGGGGGGGGGGGGGGGGSGSGGSSRGGGGGG
